>Addgene plasmid #185908 | ATX3 13Q- I77K Q78K W87K | addgene full sequence | sequence record 370341 | Addgene NGS Result
AGATCTCGATCCCGCGAAATTAATACGACTCACTATAGGGAGACCACAACGGTTTCCCTCTAGAAATAAT
TTTGTTTAACTTTAAGAAGGAGATATACATATGTCGTACTACCATCACCATCACCATCACCTCGAAAACC
TGTATTTTCAGGGCATGGAGTCCATCTTCCACGAGAAACAAGAAGGCTCACTTTGTGCTCAACATTGCCT
GAATAACTTATTGCAAGGAGAATATTTTAGCCCTGTGGAATTATCCTCAATTGCACATCAGCTGGATGAG
GAGGAGAGGATGAGAATGGCAGAAGGAGGAGTTACTAGTGAAGATTATCGCACGTTTTTACAGCAGCCTT
CTGGAAATATGGATGACAGTGGTTTTTTCTCTAAAAAGGTTATAAGCAATGCCTTGAAAGTTAAGGGTTT
AGAACTAATCCTGTTCAACAGTCCAGAGTATCAGAGGCTCAGGATCGATCCTATAAATGAAAGATCATTT
ATATGCAATTATAAGGAACACTGGTTTACAGTTAGAAAATTAGGAAAACAGTGGTTTAACTTGAATTCTC
TCTTGACGGGTCCAGAATTAATATCAGATACATATCTTGCACTTTTCTTGGCTCAATTACAACAGGAAGG
TTATTCTATATTTGTCGTTAAGGGTGATCTGCCAGATTGCGAAGCTGACCAACTCCTGCAGATGATTAGG
GTCCAACAGATGCATCGACCAAAACTTATTGGAGAAGAATTAGCACAACTAAAAGAGCAAAGAGTCCATA
AAACAGACCTGGAACGAGTGTTAGAAGCAAATGATGGCTCAGGAATGTTAGACGAAGATGAGGAGGATTT
GCAGAGGGCTCTGGCACTAAGTCGCCAAGAAATTGACATGGAAGATGAGGAAGCAGATCTCCGCAGGGCT
ATTCAGCTAAGTATGCAAGGTAGTTCCAGAAACATATCTCAAGATATGACACAGACATCAGGTACAAATC
TTACTTCAGAAGAGCTTCGGAAGAGACGAGAAGCCTACTTTGAAAAACAGCAGCAAAAGCAGCAACAGCA
GCAGCAGCAGCAGCAGCAGGGGGACCTATCAGGACAGAGTTCACATCCATGTGAAAGGCCAGCCACCAGT
TCAGGAGCACTTGGGAGTGATCTAGGTGATGCTATGAGTGAAGAAGACATGCTTCAGGCAGCTGTGACCA
TGTCTTTAGAAACTGTCAGAAATGATTTGAAAACAGAAGGAAAAAAATAAGACCCAGCTTTCTTGTACAA
AGTGGTTGATTCGAGGCTGCTAACAAAGCCCGAAAGGAAGCTGAGTTGGCTGCTGCCACCGCTGAGCAAT
AACTAGCATAACCCCTTGGGGCCTCTAAACGGGTCTTGAGGGGTTTTTTGCTGAAAGGAGGAACTATATC
CGGATATCCACAGGACGGGTGTGGTCGCCATGATCGCGTAGTCGATAGTGGCTCCAAGTAGCGAAGCGAG
CAGGACTGGGCGGCGGCCAAAGCGGTCGGACAGTGCTCCGAGAACGGGTGCGCATAGAAATTGCATCAAC
GCATATAGCGCTAGCAGCACGCCATAGTGACTGGCGATGCTGTCGGAATGGACGATATCCCGCAAGAGGC
CCGGCAGTACCGGCATAACCAAGCCTATGCCTACAGCATCCAGGGTGACGGTGCCGAGGATGACGATGAG
CGCATTGTTAGATTTCATACACGGTGCCTGACTGCGTTAGCAATTTAACTGTGATAAACTACCGCATTAA
AGCTTATCGATGATAAGCTGTCAAACATGAGAATTCTTGAAGACGAAAGGGCCTCGTGATACGCCTATTT
TTATAGGTTAATGTCATGATAATAATGGTTTCTTAGACGTCAGGTGGCACTTTTCGGGGAAATGTGCGCG
GAACCCCTATTTGTTTATTTTTCTAAATACATTCAAATATGTATCCGCTCATGAGACAATAACCCTGATA
AATGCTTCAATAATATTGAAAAAGGAAGAGTATGAGTATTCAACATTTCCGTGTCGCCCTTATTCCCTTT
TTTGCGGCATTTTGCCTTCCTGTTTTTGCTCACCCAGAAACGCTGGTGAAAGTAAAAGATGCTGAAGATC
AGTTGGGTGCACGAGTGGGTTACATCGAACTGGATCTCAACAGCGGTAAGATCCTTGAGAGTTTTCGCCC
CGAAGAACGTTTTCCAATGATGAGCACTTTTAAAGTTCTGCTATGTGGCGCGGTATTATCCCGTGTTGAC
GCCGGGCAAGAGCAACTCGGTCGCCGCATACACTATTCTCAGAATGACTTGGTTGAGTACTCACCAGTCA
CAGAAAAGCATCTTACGGATGGCATGACAGTAAGAGAATTATGCAGTGCTGCCATAACCATGAGTGATAA
CACTGCGGCCAACTTACTTCTGACAACGATCGGAGGACCGAAGGAGCTAACCGCTTTTTTGCACAACATG
GGGGATCATGTAACTCGCCTTGATCGTTGGGAACCGGAGCTGAATGAAGCCATACCAAACGACGAGCGTG
ACACCACGATGCCTGCAGCAATGGCAACAACGTTGCGCAAACTATTAACTGGCGAACTACTTACTCTAGC
TTCCCGGCAACAATTAATAGACTGGATGGAGGCGGATAAAGTTGCAGGACCACTTCTGCGCTCGGCCCTT
CCGGCTGGCTGGTTTATTGCTGATAAATCTGGAGCCGGTGAGCGTGGGTCTCGCGGTATCATTGCAGCAC
TGGGGCCAGATGGTAAGCCCTCCCGTATCGTAGTTATCTACACGACGGGGAGTCAGGCAACTATGGATGA
ACGAAATAGACAGATCGCTGAGATAGGTGCCTCACTGATTAAGCATTGGTAACTGTCAGACCAAGTTTAC
TCATATATACTTTAGATTGATTTAAAACTTCATTTTTAATTTAAAAGGATCTAGGTGAAGATCCTTTTTG
ATAATCTCATGACCAAAATCCCTTAACGTGAGTTTTCGTTCCACTGAGCGTCAGACCCCGTAGAAAAGAT
CAAAGGATCTTCTTGAGATCCTTTTTTTCTGCGCGTAATCTGCTGCTTGCAAACAAAAAAACCACCGCTA
CCAGCGGTGGTTTGTTTGCCGGATCAAGAGCTACCAACTCTTTTTCCGAAGGTAACTGGCTTCAGCAGAG
CGCAGATACCAAATACTGTCCTTCTAGTGTAGCCGTAGTTAGGCCACCACTTCAAGAACTCTGTAGCACC
GCCTACATACCTCGCTCTGCTAATCCTGTTACCAGTGGCTGCTGCCAGTGGCGATAAGTCGTGTCTTACC
GGGTTGGACTCAAGACGATAGTTACCGGATAAGGCGCAGCGGTCGGGCTGAACGGGGGGTTCGTGCACAC
AGCCCAGCTTGGAGCGAACGACCTACACCGAACTGAGATACCTACAGCGTGAGCTATGAGAAAGCGCCAC
GCTTCCCGAAGGGAGAAAGGCGGACAGGTATCCGGTAAGCGGCAGGGTCGGAACAGGAGAGCGCACGAGG
GAGCTTCCAGGGGGAAACGCCTGGTATCTTTATAGTCCTGTCGGGTTTCGCCACCTCTGACTTGAGCGTC
GATTTTTGTGATGCTCGTCAGGGGGGCGGAGCCTATGGAAAAACGCCAGCAACGCGGCCTTTTTACGGTT
CCTGGCCTTTTGCTGGCCTTTTGCTCACATGTTCTTTCCTGCGTTATCCCCTGATTCTGTGGATAACCGT
ATTACCGCCTTTGAGTGAGCTGATACCGCTCGCCGCAGCCGAACGACCGAGCGCAGCGAGTCAGTGAGCG
AGGAAGCGGAAGAGCGCCTGATGCGGTATTTTCTCCTTACGCATCTGTGCGGTATTTCACACCGCAATGG
TGCACTCTCAGTACAATCTGCTCTGATGCCGCATAGTTAAGCCAGTATACACTCCGCTATCGCTACGTGA
CTGGGTCATGGCTGCGCCCCGACACCCGCCAACACCCGCTGACGCGCCCTGACGGGCTTGTCTGCTCCCG
GCATCCGCTTACAGACAAGCTGTGACCGTCTCCGGGAGCTGCATGTGTCAGAGGTTTTCACCGTCATCAC
CGAAACGCGCGAGGCAGCTGCGGTAAAGCTCATCAGCGTGGTCGTGAAGCGATTCACAGATGTCTGCCTG
TTCATCCGCGTCCAGCTCGTTGAGTTTCTCCAGAAGCGTTAATGTCTGGCTTCTGATAAAGCGGGCCATG
TTAAGGGCGGTTTTTTCCTGTTTGGTCACTGATGCCTCCGTGTAAGGGGGATTTCTGTTCATGGGGGTAA
TGATACCGATGAAACGAGAGAGGATGCTCACGATACGGGTTACTGATGATGAACATGCCCGGTTACTGGA
ACGTTGTGAGGGTAAACAACTGGCGGTATGGATGCGGCGGGACCAGAGAAAAATCACTCAGGGTCAATGC
CAGCGCTTCGTTAATACAGATGTAGGTGTTCCACAGGGTAGCCAGCAGCATCCTGCGATGCAGATCCGGA
ACATAATGGTGCAGGGCGCTGACTTCCGCGTTTCCAGACTTTACGAAACACGGAAACCGAAGACCATTCA
TGTTGTTGCTCAGGTCGCAGACGTTTTGCAGCAGCAGTCGCTTCACGTTCGCTCGCGTATCGGTGATTCA
TTCTGCTAACCAGTAAGGCAACCCCGCCAGCCTAGCCGGGTCCTCAACGACAGGAGCACGATCATGCGCA
CCCGTGGCCATGACCCAACGCTGCCCGAGATGCGCCGCGTGCGGCTGCTGGAGATGGCGGACGCGATGGA
TATGTTCTGCCAAGGGTTGGTTTGCGCATTCACAGTTCTCCGCAAGAATTGATTGGCTCCAATTCTTGGA
GTGGTGAATCCGTTAGCGAGGTGCCGCCGGCTTCCATTCAGGTCGAGGTGGCCCGGCTCCATGCACCGCG
ACGCAACGCGGGGAGGCAGACAAGGTATAGGGCGGCGCCTACAATCCATGCCAACCCGTTCCATGTGCTC
GCCGAGGCGGCATAAATCGCCGTGACGATCAGCGGTCCAATGATCGAAGTTAGGCTGGTAAGAGCCGCGA
GCGATCCTTGAAGCTGTCCCTGATGGTCGTCATCTACCTGCCTGGACAGCATGGCCTGCAACGCGGGCAT
CCCGATGTCGCCGGAAGCGAGAAGAATCATAATGGGGAAGGCCATCCAGCCTCGCGTCGCGAACGCCAGC
AAGACGTAGCCCAGCGCGTCGGCCGCCATGCCGGCGATAATGGCCTGCTTCTCGCCGAAACGTTTGGTGG
CGGGACCAGTGACGAAGGCTTGAGCGAGGGCGTGCAAGATTCCGAATACCGCAAGCGACAGGCCGATCAT
CGTCGCGCTCCAGCGAAAGCGGTCCTCGCCGAAAATGACCCAGAGCGCTGCCGGCACCTGTCCTACGAGT
TGCATGATAAAGAAGACAGTCATAAGTGCGGCGACGATAGTCATGCCCCGCGCCCACCGGAAGGAGCTGA
CTGGGTTGAAGGCTCTCAAGGGCATCGGTCGATCGACGCTCTCCCTTATGCGACTCCTGCATTAGGAAGC
AGCCCAGTAGTAGGTTGAGGCCGTTGAGCACCGCCGCCGCAAGGAATGGTGCATGCAAGGAGATGGCGCC
CAACAGTCCCCCGGCCACGGGGCCTGCCACCATACCCACGCCGAAACAAGCGCTCATGAGCCCGAAGTGG
CGAGCCCGATCTTCCCCATCGGTGATGTCGGCGATATAGGCGCCAGCAACCGCACCTGTGGCGCCGGTGA
TGCCGGCCACGATGCGTCCGGCGTAGAGGATCG
Features (pLannotate 1.2.2; 17 found; start..end, strand, type, name):
     21..39      +  promoter       T7 promoter: promoter for bacteriophage T7 RNA polymerase
     71..93      +  RBS            RBS: efficient ribosome binding site from bacteriophage T7 gene 10 (Olins and Rangwala, 1989)
    111..131     +  CDS            8xHis (fragment): 8xHis affinity tag
    134..154     +  CDS            TEV site: tobacco etch virus (TEV) protease recognition and cleavage site
    155..1237    +  CDS            ATXN3: ATX3_HUMAN - Also known as ATX3, MJD, MJD1, SCA3. Experimental evidence at protein level: Swiss-Prot protein existence level 1. Deubiquitinating enzyme involved in protein homeostasis maintenance, transcription, cytoskeleton regulation, myogenesis and degradation of misfolded chaperone substrates (PubMed:12297501, PubMed:17696782, PubMed:23625928, PubMed:28445460, PubMed:16118278). Binds long polyubiquitin chains and trims them, while it has weak or no activity against chains of 4 or less ubiquitins (PubMed:17696782). Involved in degradation of misfolded chaperone substrates via its interactio
   1242..1266    -  protein_bind   attB2: mutant version of attB; recombination site for the Gateway® BP reaction BP Clonase™
   1276..1325    +  CDS            SET1 (fragment): solubility-enhancement tag derived from T7 phage gene 10B
   1333..1380    +  terminator     T7 terminator: transcription terminator for bacteriophage T7 RNA polymerase
   1406..1698    -  CDS            TcR (fragment): tetracycline efflux protein; tet; confers resistance to tetracycline
   1746..1774    -  promoter       tet promoter: E. coli promoter for tetracycline efflux protein gene
   1887..1991    +  promoter       AmpR promoter: bla
   1992..2852    +  CDS            AmpR: β-lactamase; bla; confers resistance to ampicillin, carbenicillin, and related antibiotics
   3023..3611    +  rep_origin     ori: high-copy-number ColE1/pMB1/pBR322/pUC origin of replication
   3797..3936    -  misc_feature   bom: basis of mobility region from pBR322
   4038..4229    -  CDS            rop: Rop protein, which maintains plasmids at low copy number; rop
   4246..4626    +  CDS            YPB1_ECOLX: Protein predicted: Swiss-Prot protein existence level 4. From Escherichia coli.
   4868..5772    -  CDS            TcR (fragment): tetracycline efflux protein; tet; confers resistance to tetracycline
