[The description below was written by a language model from this plasmid's Addgene catalogue record and pLannotate feature annotations shown in this document.]
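Description:
ATX3 13Q- I77K Q78K W87K is a bacterial expression plasmid built on the Gateway destination vector pDEST17, modified to carry a TEV protease cleavage site immediately after the histidine tag. It encodes full-length human ataxin-3 (ATXN3, the Machado-Joseph disease/SCA3 protein) in the isoform with three ubiquitin-interacting motifs and a non-expanded polyglutamine tract of 13 residues. It carries three lysine substitutions, I77K, Q78K and W87K, at the N-terminal end of the protein. The record does not state the functional rationale for these mutations. The purpose line's wording could suggest a C-terminal tag, but both the tag fields and the feature table place the His tag and TEV site at the N-terminus of the insert, directly upstream of the ATXN3 coding sequence.

Expression is driven by a T7 promoter with the phage gene 10 ribosome binding site and ends at a T7 terminator, so protein production requires a host that supplies T7 RNA polymerase. An attB2 site remaining after the open reading frame reflects the Gateway recombination used for cloning. The His tag allows metal-affinity purification, and TEV cleavage can then remove it. The pBR322-derived backbone provides a ColE1/pMB1-type origin together with bom and rop elements, an ampicillin resistance gene for selection, and non-functional fragments of the tetracycline resistance gene. The catalogue lists the plasmid as high copy, although rop normally lowers copy number. The associated publication describes an assay for monitoring ataxin-3 amyloid fibril assembly, which suggests the plasmid is used to produce recombinant mutant protein for in vitro aggregation studies.
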