Addgene plasmid #185908: ATX3 13Q- I77K Q78K W87K
Purpose: Expresses ataxin-3 full length with 3 UIMs and 13Q in the Poly-Q track-I77K, Q78K,W87K (N-terminal ) fused with His-Tag and TEV cleavage sequence (C-terminal).
Depositing lab: Sandra Macedo Ribeiro. Depositing organization: Instituto de Biologia Molecular e Celular (IBMC). Publication: A Robust Assay to Monitor Ataxin-3 Amyloid Fibril Assembly. Figueiredo F, Lopes-Marques M, Almeida B, Matscheko N, Martins PM, Silva A, Macedo-Ribeiro S. Cells. 2022 Jun 19;11(12). pii: cells11121969. doi: 10.3390/cells11121969. PubMed 35741099.
Backbone
  Vector backbone: pDEST17
  Backbone manufacturer: pDEST, Gateway T7 Vectors
  Backbone size w/o insert (bp): 6354
  Modifications to backbone: Inclusion of a TEV cleavage site after the 6x HIS-tag
  Vector type: Bacterial Expression
Growth in bacteria
  Bacterial resistance: Ampicillin, 100 μg/mL
  Growth temperature: 37°C
  Growth strain: DH5alpha
  Copy number: High Copy
Gene/Insert
  Gene/Insert name: ataxin-3 full length with 3 UIMs and 13Q in the Poly-Q track and point mutations I77K, Q78K and W87K (alt names: ATXN3; SCA3; MJD)
  Species: H. sapiens (human), Synthetic
  Insert size (bp): 1140
  Mutation: Point mutations in Atx3 gene I77K Q78K and W87K
  GenBank ID: NM_004993.6
  Entrez Gene: ATXN3 (a.k.a. AT3, ATX3, JOS, MJD, MJD1, SCA3)
  Tag / fusion protein: 6x His-Tag (N terminal on insert); TEV cleavage site (N terminal on insert)
  Cloning method: Gateway Cloning
  Sequencing primers: 5′ T7- TAATACGACTCACTATAGGG; 3′ T7 term- GCTAGTTATTGCTCAGCGG
Terms and licenses: Academic/Nonprofit Terms; Industry Terms: Not Available to Industry
How to cite: ATX3 13Q- I77K Q78K W87K was a gift from Sandra Macedo Ribeiro (Addgene plasmid # 185908 ; http://n2t.net/addgene:185908 ; RRID:Addgene_185908)
